>Addgene plasmid #114322 | pCLX-G4E1b-R1DESTR2-MIFE-PGK-mCherry | depositor full sequence | sequence record 215813 | Full Sequence
GTCGACATTGATTATTGACTAGTTATTAATAGTAATCAATTACGGGGTCATTAGTTCATAGCCCATATAT
GGAGTTCCGCGTTACATAACTTACGGTAAATGGCCCGCCTGGCTGACCGCCCAACGACCCCCGCCCATTG
ACGTCAATAATGACGTATGTTCCCATAGTAACGCCAATAGGGACTTTCCATTGACGTCAATGGGTGGACT
ATTTACGGTAAACTGCCCACTTGGCAGTACATCAAGTGTATCATATGCCAAGTACGCCCCCTATTGACGT
CAATGACGGTAAATGGCCCGCCTGGCATTATGCCCAGTACATGACCTTATGGGACTTTCCTACTTGGCAG
TACATCTACGTATTAGTCATCGCTATTACCATGGGAGGCGTGGCCTGGGCGGGACTGGGGAGTGGCGAGC
CCTCAGATCCTGCATATAAGCAGCTGCTTTTTGCCTGTACTGGGTCTCTCTGGTTAGACCAGATCTGAGC
CTGGGAGCTCTCTGGCTAACTAGGGAACCCACTGCTTAAGCCTCAATAAAGCTTGCCTTGAGTGCTTCAA
GTAGTGTGTGCCCGTCTGTTGTGTGACTCTGGTAACTAGAGATCCCTCAGACCCTTTTAGTCAGTGTGGA
AAATCTCTAGCAGTGGCGCCCGAACAGGGACTTGAAAGCGAAAGGGAAACCAGAGGAGCTCTCTCGACGC
AGGACTCGGCTTGCTGAAGCGCGCACGGCAAGAGGCGAGGGGCGGCGACTGGTGAGTACGCCAAAAATTT
TGACTAGCGGAGGCTAGAAGGAGAGAGATGGGTGCGAGAGCGTCAGTATTAAGCGGGGGAGAATTAGATC
GCGATGGGAAAAAATTCGGTTAAGGCCAGGGGGAAAGAAAAAATATAAATTAAAACATATAGTATGGGCA
AGCAGGGAGCTAGAACGATTCGCAGTTAATCCTGGCCTGTTAGAAACATCAGAAGGCTGTAGACAAATAC
TGGGACAGCTACAACCATCCCTTCAGACAGGATCAGAAGAACTTAGATCATTATATAATACAGTAGCAAC
CCTCTATTGTGTGCATCAAAGGATAGAGATAAAAGACACCAAGGAAGCTTTAGACAAGATAGAGGAAGAG
CAAAACAAAAGTAAGAAAAAAGCACAGCAAGCAGCAGGATCTTCAGACCTGGAAATTCCCTACAATCCCC
AAAGTCAAGGAGTAGTAGAATCTATGAATAAAGAATTAAAGAAAATTATAGGACAGGTAAGAGATCAGGC
TGAACATCTTAAGACAGCAGTACAAATGGCAGTATTCATCCACAATTTTAAAAGAAAAGGGGGGATTGGG
GGGTACAGTGCAGGGGAAAGAATAGTAGACATAATAGCAACAGACATACAAACTAAAGAATTACAAAAAC
AAATTACAAAAATTCAAAATTTTCGGGTTTATTACAGGGACAGCAGAAATCCACTTTGGAAAGGACCAGC
AAAGCTCCTCTGGAAAGGTGAAGGGGCAGTAGTAATACAAGATAATAGTGACATAAAAGTAGTGCCAAGA
AGAAAAGCAAAGATCATTAGGGATTATGGAAAACAGATGGCAGGTGATGATTGTGTGGCAAGTAGACAGG
ATGAGGATTAGAACATGGAAAAGTTTAGTAAAACACCATAAGGAGGAGATATGAGGGACAATTGGAGAAG
TGAATTATATAAATATAAAGTAGTAAAAATTGAACCATTAGGAGTAGCACCCACCAAGGCAAAGAGAAGA
GTGGTGCAGAGAGAAAAAAGAGCAGTGGGAATAGGAGCTTTGTTCCTTGGGTTCTTGGGAGCAGCAGGAA
GCACTATGGGCGCAGCGTCAATGACGCTGACGGTACAGGCCAGACAATTATTGTCTGGTATAGTGCAGCA
GCAGAACAATTTGCTGAGGGCTATTGAGGCGCAACAGCATCTGTTGCAACTCACAGTCTGGGGCATCAAG
CAGCTCCAGGCAAGAATCCTGGCTGTGGAAAGATACCTAAAGGATCAACAGCTCCTGGGGATTTGGGGTT
GCTCTGGAAAACTCATTTGCACCACTGCTGTGCCTTGGAATGCTAGTTGGAGTAATAAATCTCTGGAACA
GATTTGGAATCACACGACCTGGATGGAGTGGGACAGAGAAATTAACAATTACACAAGCTTAATACACTCC
TTAATTGAAGAATCGCAAAACCAGCAAGAAAAGAATGAACAAGAATTATTGGAATTAGATAAATGGGCAA
GTTTGTGGAATTGGTTTAACATAACAAATTGGCTGTGGTATATAAAATTATTCATAATGATAGTAGGAGG
CTTGGTAGGTTTAAGAATAGTTTTTGCTGTACTTTCTATAGTGAATAGAGTTAGGCAGGGATATTCACCA
TTATCGTTTCAGACCCACCTCCCAACCCCGAGGGGACCCCTTACGCGGGTCGAAGCGGAGTACTGTCCTC
CGAGTGGAGTACTGTCCTCCGAGCGGAGTACTGTCCTCCGAGTCGAGGGTCGAAGCGGAGTACTGTCCTC
CGAGTGGAGTACTGTCCTCCGAGCGGAGTACTGTCCTCCGAGTCGACTCTAGAGGGTATATAATGGATCT
CGAGATATCGGAGCTCGTTTAGTGAACCGTCAGATCGCCTGGAGACGCCATCCACGCTGTTTTGACCTCC
ATAGAAGACACCGGGACCGATCCAGCCTCCGCGGCCGGGAACGGTGCATTGGAACGCGCATTCCCCGTGT
TAATTAACAGGTAAGTGTCTTCCTCCTGTTTCCTTCCCCTGCTATTCTGCTCAACCTTCCTATCAGAAAC
TGCAGTATCTGTATTTTTGCTAGCAGTAATACTAACGGTTCTTTTTTTCTCTTCACAGGCCACCACTAGA
GTCGAATCACAAGTTTGTACAAAAAAGCTGAACGAGAAACGTAAAATGATATAAATATCAATATATTAAA
TTAGATTTTGCATAAAAAACAGACTACATAATACTGTAAAACACAACATATCCAGTCACTATGGCGGCCG
CATTAGGCACCCCAGGCTTTACACTTTATGCTTCCGGCTCGTATAATGTGTGGATTTTGAGTTAGGATCC
GTCGAGATTTTCAGGAGCTAAGGAAGCTAAAATGGAGAAAAAAATCACTGGATATACCACCGTTGATATA
TCCCAATGGCATCGTAAAGAACATTTTGAGGCATTTCAGTCAGTTGCTCAATGTACCTATAACCAGACCG
TTCAGCTGGATATTACGGCCTTTTTAAAGACCGTAAAGAAAAATAAGCACAAGTTTTATCCGGCCTTTAT
TCACATTCTTGCCCGCCTGATGAATGCTCATCCGGAATTCCGTATGGCAATGAAAGACGGTGAGCTGGTG
ATATGGGATAGTGTTCACCCTTGTTACACCGTTTTCCATGAGCAAACTGAAACGTTTTCATCGCTCTGGA
GTGAATACCACGACGATTTCCGGCAGTTTCTACACATATATTCGCAAGATGTGGCGTGTTACGGTGAAAA
CCTGGCCTATTTCCCTAAAGGGTTTATTGAGAATATGTTTTTCGTCTCAGCCAATCCCTGGGTGAGTTTC
ACCAGTTTTGATTTAAACGTGGCCAATATGGACAACTTCTTCGCCCCCGTTTTCACCATGGGCAAATATT
ATACGCAAGGCGACAAGGTGCTGATGCCGCTGGCGATTCAGGTTCATCATGCCGTTTGTGATGGCTTCCA
TGTCGGCAGAATGCTTAATGAATTACAACAGTACTGCGATGAGTGGCAGGGCGGGGCGTAAACGCGTGGA
TCCGGCTTACTAAAAGCCAGATAACAGTATGCGTATTTGCGCGCTGATTTTTGCGGTATAAGAATATATA
CTGATATGTATACCCGAAGTATGTCAAAAAGAGGTATGCTATGAAGCAGCGTATTACAGTGACAGTTGAC
AGCGACAGCTATCAGTTGCTCAAGGCATATATGATGTCAATATCTCCGGTCTGGTAAGCACAACCATGCA
GAATGAAGCCCGTCGTCTGCGTGCCGAACGCTGGAAAGCGGAAAATCAGGAAGGGATGGCTGAGGTCGCC
CGGTTTATTGAAATGAACGGCTCTTTTGCTGACGAGAACAGGGGCTGGTGAAATGCAGTTTAAGGTTTAC
ACCTATAAAAGAGAGAGCCGTTATCGTCTGTTTGTGGATGTACAGAGTGATATTATTGACACGCCCGGGC
GACGGATGGTGATCCCCCTGGCCAGTGCACGTCTGCTGTCAGATAAAGTCTCCCGTGAACTTTACCCGGT
GGTGCATATCGGGGATGAAAGCTGGCGCATGATGACCACCGATATGGCCAGTGTGCCGGTCTCCGTTATC
GGGGAAGAAGTGGCTGATCTCAGCCACCGCGAAAATGACATCAAAAACGCCATTAACCTGATGTTCTGGG
GAATATAAATGTCAGGCTCCCTTATACACAGCCAGTCTGCAGGTCGACCATAGTGACTGGATATGTTGTG
TTTTACAGTATTATGTAGTCTGTTTTTTATGCAAAATCTAATTTAATATATTGATATTTATATCATTTTA
CGTTTCTCGTTCAGCTTTCTTGTACAAAGTGGTGATTCGACCTGCAGGTCGAAGCGGAGTACTGTCCTCC
GAGTTTAAAAGCGGAGTACTGTCCTCCGAGGATATCAGCGGAGTACTGTCCTCCGAGTCGCGAAGCGGAG
TACTGTCCTCCGAGATCGATGTCGACCCCGCCCAGCGTCTTGTCATTGGCGAATTCGAACACGCAGATGC
AGTCGGGGCGGCGCGGTCCGAGGTCCACTTCGCATATTAAGGTGACGCGTGTGGCCTCGAATCGCCTGGA
GACGCCATCCACGCTGTTTTGACCTCCATAGAAGACACCGGGACCGATCCAGCCTCCGCGGCCGGGAACG
GTGCATTGGAACGCGGATTCCCCGTGTTAATTAACAGGTAAGTGTCTTCCTCCTGTTTCCTTCCCCTGCT
ATTCTGCTCAACCTTCCTATCAGAAACTGCAGTATCTGTATTTTTGCTAGCAGTAATACTAACGGTTCTT
TTTTTCTCTTCACAGGCCACCAAGCTACCGGTCCACCATGGACTCCCAGCAGCCAGATCTGAAGCTACTG
TCTTCTATCGAACAAGCATGCGATATTTGCCGACTTAAAAAGCTCAAGTGCTCCAAAGAAAAACCGAAGT
GCGCCAAGTGTCTGAAGAACAACTGGGAGTGTCGCTACTCTCCCAAAACCAAAAGGTCTCCGCTGACTAG
GGCACATCTGACAGAAGTGGAATCAAGGCTAGAAAGACTGGAACAGCTATTTCTACTGATTTTTCCTCGA
GAAGACCTTGACATGATTTTGAAAATGGATTCTTTACAGGATATAAAAGCATTGTTAGAATTCCCGGGTG
TCGACCAGAAAAAGTTCAATAAAGTCAGAGTTGTGAGAGCACTGGATGCTGTTGCTCTCCCACAGCCAGT
GGGCGTTCCAAATGAAAGCCAAGCCCTAAGCCAGAGATTCACTTTTTCACCAGGTCAAGACATACAGTTG
ATTCCACCACTGATCAACCTGTTAATGAGCATTGAACCAGATGTGATCTATGCAGGACATGACAACACAA
AACCTGACACCTCCAGTTCTTTGCTGACAAGTCTTAATCAACTAGGCGAGAGGCAACTTCTTTCAGTAGT
CAAGTGGTCTAAATCATTGCCAGGTTTTCGAAACTTACATATTGATGACCAGATAACTCTCATTCAGTAT
TCTTGGATGAGCTTAATGGTGTTTGGTCTAGGATGGAGATCCTACAAACACGTCAGTGGGCAGATGCTGT
ATTTTGCACCTGATCTAATACTAAATGAACAGCGGATGAAAGAATCATCATTCTATTCATTATGCCTTAC
CATGTGGCAGATCCCACAGGAGTTTGTCAAGCTTCAAGTTAGCCAAGAAGAGTTCCTCTGTATGAAAGTA
TTGTTACTTCTTAATACAATTCCTTTGGAAGGGCTACGAAGTCAAACCCAGTTTGAGGAGATGAGGTCAA
GCTACATTAGAGAGCTCATCAAGGCAATTGGTTTGAGGCAAAAAGGAGTTGTGTCGAGCTCACAGCGTTT
CTATCAACTTACAAAACTTCTTGATAACTTGCATGATCTTGTCAAACAACTTCATCTGTACTGCTTGAAT
ACATTTATCCAGTCCCGGGCACTGAGTGTTGAATTTCCAGAAATGATGTCTGAAGTTATTGCTGGGTCGA
CGCCCATGGAATTCCAGTACCTGCCAGATACAGACGATCGTCACCGGATTGAGGAGAAACGTAAAAGGAC
ATATGAGACCTTCAAGAGCATCATGAAGAAGAGTCCTTTCAGCGGACCCACCGACCCCCGGCCTCCACCT
CGACGCATTGCTGTGCCTTCCCGCAGCTCAGCTTCTGTCCCCAAGCCAGCACCCCAGCCCTATCCCTTTA
CGTCATCCCTGAGCACCATCAACTATGATGAGTTTCCCACCATGGTGTTTCCTTCTGGGCAGATCAGCCA
GGCCTCGGCCTTGGCCCCGGCCCCTCCCCAAGTCCTGCCCCAGGCTCCAGCCCCTGCCCCTGCTCCAGCC
ATGGTATCAGCTCTGGCCCAGGCCCCAGCCCCTGTCCCAGTCCTAGCCCCAGGCCCTCCTCAGGCTGTGG
CCCCACCTGCCCCCAAGCCCACCCAGGCTGGGGAAGGAACGCTGTCAGAGGCCCTGCTGCAGCTGCAGTT
TGATGATGAAGACCTGGGGGCCTTGCTTGGCAACAGCACAGACCCAGCTGTGTTCACAGACCTGGCATCC
GTCGACAACTCCGAGTTTCAGCAGCTGCTGAACCAGGGCATACCTGTGGCCCCCCACACAACTGAGCCCA
TGCTGATGGAGTACCCTGAGGCTATAACTCGCCTAGTGACAGGGGCCCAGAGGCCCCCCGACCCAGCTCC
TGCTCCACTGGGGGCCCCGGGGCTCCCCAATGGCCTCCTTTCAGGAGATGAAGACTTCTCCTCCATTGCG
GACATGGACTTCTCAGCCCTGCTGAGTCAGATCAGCTCCTAAGGATCCCCCGGGCTGCAGGAATTCCACG
GGGTTGGGGTTGCGCCTTTTCCAAGGCAGCCCTGGGTTTGCGCAGGGACGCGGCTGCTCTGGGCGTGGTT
CCGGGAAACGCAGCGGCGCCGACCCTGGGTCTCGCACATTCTTCACGTCCGTTCGCAGCGTCACCCGGAT
CTTCGCCGCTACCCTTGTGGGCCCCCCGGCGACGCTTCCTGCTCCGCCCCTAAGTCGGGAAGGTTCCTTG
CGGTTCGCGGCGTGCCGGACGTGACAAACGGAAGCCGCACGTCTCACTAGTACCCTCGCAGACGGACAGC
GCCAGGGAGCAATGGCAGCGCGCCGACCGCGATGGGCTGTGGCCAATAGCGGCTGCTCAGCAGGGCGCGC
CGAGAGCAGCGGCCGGGAAGGGGCGGTGCGGGAGGCGGGGTGTGGGGCGGTAGTGTGGGCCCTGTTCCTG
CCCGCGCGGTGTTCCGCATTCTGCAAGCCTCCGGAGCGCACGTCGGCAGTCGGCTCCCTCGTTGACCGAA
TCACCGACCTCTCTCCCCAGGGGGATGGACCGGTGCCGTGAGCAAGGGCGAGGAGGATAACATGGCCATC
ATCAAGGAGTTCATGCGCTTCAAGGTGCACATGGAGGGCTCCGTGAACGGCCACGAGTTCGAGATCGAGG
GCGAGGGCGAGGGCCGCCCCTACGAGGGCACCCAGACCGCCAAGCTGAAGGTGACCAAGGGTGGCCCCCT
GCCCTTCGCCTGGGACATCCTGTCCCCTCAGTTCATGTACGGCTCCAAGGCCTACGTGAAGCACCCCGCC
GACATCCCCGACTACTTGAAGCTGTCCTTCCCCGAGGGCTTCAAGTGGGAGCGCGTGATGAACTTCGAGG
ACGGCGGCGTGGTGACCGTGACCCAGGACTCCTCCCTGCAGGACGGCGAGTTCATCTACAAGGTGAAGCT
GCGCGGCACCAACTTCCCCTCCGACGGCCCCGTAATGCAGAAGAAGACCATGGGCTGGGAGGCCTCCTCC
GAGCGGATGTACCCCGAGGACGGCGCCCTGAAGGGCGAGATCAAGCAGAGGCTGAAGCTGAAGGACGGCG
GCCACTACGACGCTGAGGTCAAGACCACCTACAAGGCCAAGAAGCCCGTGCAGCTGCCCGGCGCCTACAA
CGTCAACATCAAGTTGGACATCACCTCCCACAACGAGGACTACACCATCGTGGAACAGTACGAACGCGCC
GAGGGCCGCCACTCCACCGGCGGCATGGACGAGCTGTACAAGTAATAGGAATTCGATATCAAGCTTATCG
ATACCGTCGACCTCGAGGGGGGGCCCGGTACGGTCGACAATCAACCTCTGGATTACAAAATTTGTGAAAG
ATTGACTGGTATTCTTAACTATGTTGCTCCTTTTACGCTATGTGGATACGCTGCTTTAATGCCTTTGTAT
CATGCTATTGCTTCCCGTATGGCTTTCATTTTCTCCTCCTTGTATAAATCCTGGTTGCTGTCTCTTTATG
AGGAGTTGTGGCCCGTTGTCAGGCAACGTGGCGTGGTGTGCACTGTGTTTGCTGACGCAACCCCCACTGG
TTGGGGCATTGCCACCACCTGTCAGCTCCTTTCCGGGACTTTCGCTTTCCCCCTCCCTATTGCCACGGCG
GAACTCATCGCCGCCTGCCTTGCCCGCTGCTGGACAGGGGCTCGGCTGTTGGGCACTGACAATTCCGTGG
TGTTGTCGGGGAAGCTGACGTCCTTTCCATGGCTGCTCGCCTGTGTTGCCACCTGGATTCTGCGCGGGAC
GTCCTTCTGCTACGTCCCTTCGGCCCTCAATCCAGCGGACCTTCCTTCCCGCGGCCTGCTGCCGGCTCTG
CGGCCTCTTCCGCGTCTTCGCCTTCGCCCTCAGACGAGTCGGATCTCCCTTTGGGCCGCCTCCCCGCCTG
GAATTCGAGCTCGGTACCTTTAAGACCAATGACTTACAAGGCAGCTGTAGATCTTAGCCACTTTTTAAAA
GAAAAGGGGGGACTGGAAGGGCTAATTCACTCCCAACGAAGACAAGATGGGATCAATTCACCATGGGAAT
AACTTCGTATAGCATACATTATACGAAGTTATGCTGCTTTTTGCTTGTACTGGGTCTCTCTGGTTAGACC
AGATCTGAGCCTGGGAGCTCTCTGGCTAACTAGGGAACCCACTGCTTAAGCCTCAATAAAGCTTGCCTTG
AGTGCTTCAAGTAGTGTGTGCCCGTCTGTTGTGTGACTCTGGTAACTAGAGATCCCTCAGACCCTTTTAG
TCAGTGTGGAAAATCTCTAGCAGCATCTAGTTGAATCGCCAGTGTGTCGAGCTAGCAGATCTTTTTCCCT
CTGCCAAAAATTATGGGGACATCATGAAGCCCCTTGAGCATCTGACTTCTGGCTAATAAAGGAAATTTAT
TTTCATTGCAATAGTGTGTTGGAATTTTTTGTGTCTCTCACTCGGAAGGACATATGGGAGGGCAAATCAT
TTAAAACATCAGAATGAGTATTTGGTTTAGAGTTTGGCAACATATGCCATATGCTGGCTGCCATGAACAA
AGGTGGCTATAAAGAGGTCATCAGTATATGAAACAGCCCCCTGCTGTCCATTCCTTATTCCATAGAAAAG
CCTTGACTTGAGGTTAGATTTTTTTTATATTTTGTTTTGTGTTATTTTTTTCTTTAACATCCCTAAAATT
TTCCTTACATGTTTTACTAGCCAGATTTTTCCTCCTCTCCTGACTACTCCCAGTCATAGCTGTCCCTCTT
CTCTTATGAAGATCCCTCGACCTGCAGCCCAAGCTTGGCGTAATCATGGTCATAGCTGTTTCCTGTGTGA
AATTGTTATCCGCTCACAATTCCACACAACATACGAGCCGGAAGCATAAAGTGTAAAGCCTGGGGTGCCT
AATGAGTGAGCTAACTCACATTAATTGCGTTGCGCTCACTGCCCGCTTTCCAGTCGGGAAACCTGTCGTG
CCAGCGGATCCGCATCTCAATTAGTCAGCAACCATAGTCCCGCCCCTAACTCCGCCCATCCCGCCCCTAA
CTCCGCCCAGTTCCGCCCATTCTCCGCCCCATGGCTGACTAATTTTTTTTATTTATGCAGAGGCCGAGGC
CGCCTCGGCCTCTGAGCTATTCCAGAAGTAGTGAGGAGGCTTTTTTGGAGGCCTAGGCTTTTGCAAAAAG
CTAACTTGTTTATTGCAGCTTATAATGGTTACAAATAAAGCAATAGCATCACAAATTTCACAAATAAAGC
ATTTTTTTCACTGCATTCTAGTTGTGGTTTGTCCAAACTCATCAATGTATCTTATCATGTCTGGATCCGC
TGCATTAATGAATCGGCCAACGCGCGGGGAGAGGCGGTTTGCGTATTGGGCGCTCTTCCGCTTCCTCGCT
CACTGACTCGCTGCGCTCGGTCGTTCGGCTGCGGCGAGCGGTATCAGCTCACTCAAAGGCGGTAATACGG
TTATCCACAGAATCAGGGGATAACGCAGGAAAGAACATGTGAGCAAAAGGCCAGCAAAAGGCCAGGAACC
GTAAAAAGGCCGCGTTGCTGGCGTTTTTCCATAGGCTCCGCCCCCCTGACGAGCATCACAAAAATCGACG
CTCAAGTCAGAGGTGGCGAAACCCGACAGGACTATAAAGATACCAGGCGTTTCCCCCTGGAAGCTCCCTC
GTGCGCTCTCCTGTTCCGACCCTGCCGCTTACCGGATACCTGTCCGCCTTTCTCCCTTCGGGAAGCGTGG
CGCTTTCTCAATGCTCACGCTGTAGGTATCTCAGTTCGGTGTAGGTCGTTCGCTCCAAGCTGGGCTGTGT
GCACGAACCCCCCGTTCAGCCCGACCGCTGCGCCTTATCCGGTAACTATCGTCTTGAGTCCAACCCGGTA
AGACACGACTTATCGCCACTGGCAGCAGCCACTGGTAACAGGATTAGCAGAGCGAGGTATGTAGGCGGTG
CTACAGAGTTCTTGAAGTGGTGGCCTAACTACGGCTACACTAGAAGGACAGTATTTGGTATCTGCGCTCT
GCTGAAGCCAGTTACCTTCGGAAAAAGAGTTGGTAGCTCTTGATCCGGCAAACAAACCACCGCTGGTAGC
GGTGGTTTTTTTGTTTGCAAGCAGCAGATTACGCGCAGAAAAAAAGGATCTCAAGAAGATCCTTTGATCT
TTTCTACGGGGTCTGACGCTCAGTGGAACGAAAACTCACGTTAAGGGATTTTGGTCATGAGATTATCAAA
AAGGATCTTCACCTAGATCCTTTTAAATTAAAAATGAAGTTTTAAATCAATCTAAAGTATATATGAGTAA
ACTTGGTCTGACAGTTACCAATGCTTAATCAGTGAGGCACCTATCTCAGCGATCTGTCTATTTCGTTCAT
CCATAGTTGCCTGACTCCCCGTCGTGTAGATAACTACGATACGGGAGGGCTTACCATCTGGCCCCAGTGC
TGCAATGATACCGCGAGACCCACGCTCACCGGCTCCAGATTTATCAGCAATAAACCAGCCAGCCGGAAGG
GCCGAGCGCAGAAGTGGTCCTGCAACTTTATCCGCCTCCATCCAGTCTATTAATTGTTGCCGGGAAGCTA
GAGTAAGTAGTTCGCCAGTTAATAGTTTGCGCAACGTTGTTGCCATTGCTACAGGCATCGTGGTGTCACG
CTCGTCGTTTGGTATGGCTTCATTCAGCTCCGGTTCCCAACGATCAAGGCGAGTTACATGATCCCCCATG
TTGTGCAAAAAAGCGGTTAGCTCCTTCGGTCCTCCGATCGTTGTCAGAAGTAAGTTGGCCGCAGTGTTAT
CACTCATGGTTATGGCAGCACTGCATAATTCTCTTACTGTCATGCCATCCGTAAGATGCTTTTCTGTGAC
TGGTGAGTACTCAACCAAGTCATTCTGAGAATAGTGTATGCGGCGACCGAGTTGCTCTTGCCCGGCGTCA
ATACGGGATAATACCGCGCCACATAGCAGAACTTTAAAAGTGCTCATCATTGGAAAACGTTCTTCGGGGC
GAAAACTCTCAAGGATCTTACCGCTGTTGAGATCCAGTTCGATGTAACCCACTCGTGCACCCAACTGATC
TTCAGCATCTTTTACTTTCACCAGCGTTTCTGGGTGAGCAAAAACAGGAAGGCAAAATGCCGCAAAAAAG
GGAATAAGGGCGACACGGAAATGTTGAATACTCATACTCTTCCTTTTTCAATATTATTGAAGCATTTATC
AGGGTTATTGTCTCATGAGCGGATACATATTTGAATGTATTTAGAAAAATAAACAAATAGGGGTTCCGCG
CACATTTCCCCGAAAAGTGCCACCTG
Features (pLannotate 1.2.2; 48 found; start..end, strand, type, name):
      4..383     +  enhancer       CMV enhancer: human cytomegalovirus immediate early enhancer
    385..642     +  LTR            5' LTR (truncated): truncated 5' long terminal repeat (LTR) from HIV-1
    689..814     +  misc_feature   HIV-1 Ψ: packaging signal of human immunodeficiency virus type 1
    798..1157    +  CDS            HIV-1 gag (fragment): gag protein from human immunodeficiency virus 1; gag
   1306..1423    +  misc_feature   cPPT/CTS: central polypurine tract and central termination sequence of HIV-1
   1566..1649    +  CDS            vif (fragment): VIF_HV1BR - Experimental evidence at protein level: Swiss-Prot protein existence level 1. Counteracts the innate antiviral activity of host APOBEC3F and APOBEC3G. Forms a complex with host APOBEC3F and APOBEC3G thus preventing the entry of these lethally hypermutating enzymes into progeny virions. Recruits an active E3 ubiquitin ligase complex composed of elongin BC, CUL5, and RBX2 to induce polyubiquitination of APOBEC3G and APOBEC3F. In turn, they are directed to the 26S proteasome for degradation. Vif interaction with APOBEC3G also blocks its cytidine deaminase activity in a proteasome-inde
   1783..2016    +  misc_feature   RRE: The Rev response element (RRE) of HIV-1 allows for Rev-dependent mRNA export from the nucleus to the cytoplasm.
   2393..2419    +  CDS            Rev (fragment): human immunodeficiency virus 1 (HIV-1) Rev protein; rev; enhances nuclear export of unspliced and incompletely spliced viral mRNAs
   2434..2492    +  protein_bind   5X UAS (fragment): five tandem copies of the "ScaI site" 17-mer CGGAGTACTGTCCTCCG, an upstream activating sequence (UAS) that efficiently binds yeast Gal4 (Webster et al., 1988; Pfeiffer et al., 2010) GAL4
   2504..2562    +  protein_bind   5X UAS (fragment): five tandem copies of the "ScaI site" 17-mer CGGAGTACTGTCCTCCG, an upstream activating sequence (UAS) that efficiently binds yeast Gal4 (Webster et al., 1988; Pfeiffer et al., 2010) GAL4
   2570..2587    +  promoter       minP (fragment): minimal TATA-box promoter with low basal activity
   2601..2634    +  promoter       TRE3GV promoter (fragment): 3rd-generation Tet-responsive promoter that can be activated by binding of Tet-On® 3G, optimized for retroviral and lentiviral vectors
   2879..3003    +  protein_bind   attR1: mutant version of attR; recombination site for the Gateway® LR reaction LR Clonase™
   3028..3058    +  promoter       lac UV5 promoter: E. coli lac promoter with an "up" mutation
   3082..3111    +  promoter       cat promoter (fragment): promoter of the E. coli cat gene encoding chloramphenicol acetyltransferase
   3112..3771    +  CDS            CmR: chloramphenicol acetyltransferase; cat; confers resistance to chloramphenicol
   3950..4108    +  CDS            ccdA (fragment): CCDA_ECO57 - Also known as H, letA. Experimental evidence at protein level: Swiss-Prot protein existence level 1. Antitoxin component of a type II toxin-antitoxin (TA) system which inhibits the post-segregational killing (PSK) of plasmid-free cells, also referred to as a plasmid addiction system. Binds to and blocks the activity of CcdB; will also remove bound CcdB protein from the CcdB-GyrA complex by forming a CcdA-CcdB complex, a process termed rejuvenation. Functions as a transcriptional corepressor for the ccdAB operon, repression also requires CcdB (By similarity). From Escherichia coli
   4113..4415    +  CDS            ccdB: CCDB_ECOLI - Also known as G, letB, letD. Experimental evidence at protein level: Swiss-Prot protein existence level 1. Toxic component of a type II toxin-antitoxin (TA) system, functioning in plasmid maintainence. Responsible for the post- segregational killing (PSK) of plasmid-free cells, also referred to as a plasmid addiction system. Half-life of over 2 hours. Cell killing by CcdB is accompanied by filamentation, defects in chromosome and plasmid segregation, defects in cell division, formation of anucleate cells, decreased DNA synthesis and plasmid loss. Interferes with the activity of DN
   4459..4583    -  protein_bind   attR2: mutant version of attR; recombination site for the Gateway® LR reaction LR Clonase™
   4603..4623    +  protein_bind   5X UAS (fragment): five tandem copies of the "ScaI site" 17-mer CGGAGTACTGTCCTCCG, an upstream activating sequence (UAS) that efficiently binds yeast Gal4 (Webster et al., 1988; Pfeiffer et al., 2010) GAL4
   4630..4650    +  protein_bind   5X UAS (fragment): five tandem copies of the "ScaI site" 17-mer CGGAGTACTGTCCTCCG, an upstream activating sequence (UAS) that efficiently binds yeast Gal4 (Webster et al., 1988; Pfeiffer et al., 2010) GAL4
   4657..4677    +  protein_bind   5X UAS (fragment): five tandem copies of the "ScaI site" 17-mer CGGAGTACTGTCCTCCG, an upstream activating sequence (UAS) that efficiently binds yeast Gal4 (Webster et al., 1988; Pfeiffer et al., 2010) GAL4
   4684..4704    +  protein_bind   5X UAS (fragment): five tandem copies of the "ScaI site" 17-mer CGGAGTACTGTCCTCCG, an upstream activating sequence (UAS) that efficiently binds yeast Gal4 (Webster et al., 1988; Pfeiffer et al., 2010) GAL4
   4715..4821    +  promoter       HSV TK promoter (fragment): herpes simplex virus thymidine kinase promoter
   4818..4943    +  CDS            UL126 (fragment): UL126_HCMVA - Protein predicted: Swiss-Prot protein existence level 4. From Human cytomegalovirus (strain AD169) (HHV-5) (Human herpesvirus 5).
   5100..5377    +  CDS            GAL4 DNA binding domain (fragment): DNA binding domain of the GAL4 transcriptional activator; Saccharomyces cerevisiae GAL4 (truncated)
   5399..6235    +  CDS            PGR (fragment): PRGR_SHEEP - Also known as NR3C3. Experimental evidence at transcript level: Swiss-Prot protein existence level 2. The steroid hormones and their receptors are involved in the regulation of eukaryotic gene expression and affect cellular proliferation and differentiation in target tissues. Transcriptional activator of several progesteron-dependent promoters in a variety of cell types. Involved in activation of SRC-dependent MAPK signaling on hormone stimulation. From Ovis aries (Sheep).
   6668..7039    +  CDS            RelA (p65) AD: transcriptional activation domain of human RelA, also known as p65 (O'Shea and Perkins, 2008)
   7043..7066    +  misc_feature   MCS (fragment): pBluescript multiple cloning site
   7070..7580    +  promoter       hPGK promoter: human phosphoglycerate kinase 1 promoter
   7598..8304    +  CDS            mCherry (fragment): monomeric derivative of DsRed fluorescent protein (Shaner et al., 2004) mammalian codon-optimized
   8307..8361    +  misc_feature   MCS (fragment): pBluescript multiple cloning site
   8369..8957    +  misc_feature   WPRE: woodchuck hepatitis virus posttranscriptional regulatory element
   8974..9078    +  CDS            nef (fragment): NEF_HV1LA - Experimental evidence at protein level: Swiss-Prot protein existence level 1. Extracellular Nef protein targets CD4(+) T-lymphocytes for apoptosis by interacting with CXCR4 surface receptors. From Human immunodeficiency virus type 1 group M subtype B (isolate Lai) (HIV-1).
   9099..9132    +  protein_bind   loxP: Cre-mediated recombination occurs in the 8-bp core sequence (GCATACAT). Cre recombinase
   9152..9332    +  LTR            5' LTR (truncated): truncated 5' long terminal repeat (LTR) from HIV-1
   9435..9490    +  polyA_signal   β-globin poly(A) signal: rabbit β-globin polyadenylation signal (Gil and Proudfoot, 1987)
   9871..9893    -  protein_bind   lac operator (fragment): The lac repressor binds to the lac operator to inhibit transcription in E. coli. This inhibition can be relieved by adding lactose or isopropyl-β-D-thiogalactopyranoside (IPTG). lac repressor encoded by lacI
   9897..9927    -  promoter       lac promoter: promoter for the E. coli lac operon
   9942..9963    -  protein_bind   CAP binding site: CAP binding activates transcription in the presence of cAMP. E. coli catabolite activator protein
   9976..10015   -  CDS            lacI (fragment): lac repressor; lacI; The lac repressor binds to the lac operator to inhibit transcription in E. coli. This inhibition can be relieved by adding lactose or isopropyl-β-D-thiogalactopyranoside (IPTG).
  10022..10044   +  promoter       SV40 promoter (fragment): SV40 enhancer and early promoter
  10068..10203   +  rep_origin     SV40 ori: SV40 origin of replication
  10223..10357   +  polyA_signal   SV40 poly(A) signal: SV40 polyadenylation signal
  10359..10413   -  CDS            lacI (fragment): lac repressor; lacI; The lac repressor binds to the lac operator to inhibit transcription in E. coli. This inhibition can be relieved by adding lactose or isopropyl-β-D-thiogalactopyranoside (IPTG).
  10596..11184   -  rep_origin     ori: high-copy-number ColE1/pMB1/pBR322/pUC origin of replication
  11355..12215   -  CDS            AmpR: β-lactamase; bla; confers resistance to ampicillin, carbenicillin, and related antibiotics
  12216..12320   -  promoter       AmpR promoter: bla
