>Addgene plasmid #114322 | pCLX-G4E1b-R1DESTR2-MIFE-PGK-mCherry | addgene full sequence | sequence record 219992 | Addgene NGS Result
GGATCCCCCGGGCTGCAGGAATTCCACGGGGTTGGGGTTGCGCCTTTTCCAAGGCAGCCCTGGGTTTGCG
CAGGGACGCGGCTGCTCTGGGCGTGGTTCCGGGAAACGCAGCGGCGCCGACCCTGGGTCTCGCACATTCT
TCACGTCCGTTCGCAGCGTCACCCGGATCTTCGCCGCTACCCTTGTGGGCCCCCCGGCGACGCTTCCTGC
TCCGCCCCTAAGTCGGGAAGGTTCCTTGCGGTTCGCGGCGTGCCGGACGTGACAAACGGAAGCCGCACGT
CTCACTAGTACCCTCGCAGACGGACAGCGCCAGGGAGCAATGGCAGCGCGCCGACCGCGATGGGCTGTGG
CCAATAGCGGCTGCTCAGCAGGGCGCGCCGAGAGCAGCGGCCGGGAAGGGGCGGTGCGGGAGGCGGGGTG
TGGGGCGGTAGTGTGGGCCCTGTTCCTGCCCGCGCGGTGTTCCGCATTCTGCAAGCCTCCGGAGCGCACG
TCGGCAGTCGGCTCCCTCGTTGACCGAATCACCGACCTCTCTCCCCAGGGGGATGGACCGGTGCCGTGAG
CAAGGGCGAGGAGGATAACATGGCCATCATCAAGGAGTTCATGCGCTTCAAGGTGCACATGGAGGGCTCC
GTGAACGGCCACGAGTTCGAGATCGAGGGCGAGGGCGAGGGCCGCCCCTACGAGGGCACCCAGACCGCCA
AGCTGAAGGTGACCAAGGGTGGCCCCCTGCCCTTCGCCTGGGACATCCTGTCCCCTCAGTTCATGTACGG
CTCCAAGGCCTACGTGAAGCACCCCGCCGACATCCCCGACTACTTGAAGCTGTCCTTCCCCGAGGGCTTC
AAGTGGGAGCGCGTGATGAACTTCGAGGACGGCGGCGTGGTGACCGTGACCCAGGACTCCTCCCTGCAGG
ACGGCGAGTTCATCTACAAGGTGAAGCTGCGCGGCACCAACTTCCCCTCCGACGGCCCCGTAATGCAGAA
GAAGACCATGGGCTGGGAGGCCTCCTCCGAGCGGATGTACCCCGAGGACGGCGCCCTGAAGGGCGAGATC
AAGCAGAGGCTGAAGCTGAAGGACGGCGGCCACTACGACGCTGAGGTCAAGACCACCTACAAGGCCAAGA
AGCCCGTGCAGCTGCCCGGCGCCTACAACGTCAACATCAAGTTGGACATCACCTCCCACAACGAGGACTA
CACCATCGTGGAACAGTACGAACGCGCCGAGGGCCGCCACTCCACCGGCGGCATGGACGAGCTGTACAAG
TAATAGGAATTCGATATCAAGCTTATCGATACCGTCGACCTCGAGGGGGGGCCCGGTACGGTCGACAATC
AACCTCTGGATTACAAAATTTGTGAAAGATTGACTGGTATTCTTAACTATGTTGCTCCTTTTACGCTATG
TGGATACGCTGCTTTAATGCCTTTGTATCATGCTATTGCTTCCCGTATGGCTTTCATTTTCTCCTCCTTG
TATAAATCCTGGTTGCTGTCTCTTTATGAGGAGTTGTGGCCCGTTGTCAGGCAACGTGGCGTGGTGTGCA
CTGTGTTTGCTGACGCAACCCCCACTGGTTGGGGCATTGCCACCACCTGTCAGCTCCTTTCCGGGACTTT
CGCTTTCCCCCTCCCTATTGCCACGGCGGAACTCATCGCCGCCTGCCTTGCCCGCTGCTGGACAGGGGCT
CGGCTGTTGGGCACTGACAATTCCGTGGTGTTGTCGGGGAAGCTGACGTCCTTTCCATGGCTGCTCGCCT
GTGTTGCCACCTGGATTCTGCGCGGGACGTCCTTCTGCTACGTCCCTTCGGCCCTCAATCCAGCGGACCT
TCCTTCCCGCGGCCTGCTGCCGGCTCTGCGGCCTCTTCCGCGTCTTCGCCTTCGCCCTCAGACGAGTCGG
ATCTCCCTTTGGGCCGCCTCCCCGCCTGGAATTCGAGCTCGGTACCTTTAAGACCAATGACTTACAAGGC
AGCTGTAGATCTTAGCCACTTTTTAAAAGAAAAGGGGGGACTGGAAGGGCTAATTCACTCCCAACGAAGA
CAAGATGGGATCAATTCACCATGGGAATAACTTCGTATAGCATACATTATACGAAGTTATGCTGCTTTTT
GCTTGTACTGGGTCTCTCTGGTTAGACCAGATCTGAGCCTGGGAGCTCTCTGGCTAACTAGGGAACCCAC
TGCTTAAGCCTCAATAAAGCTTGCCTTGAGTGCTTCAAGTAGTGTGTGCCCGTCTGTTGTGTGACTCTGG
TAACTAGAGATCCCTCAGACCCTTTTAGTCAGTGTGGAAAATCTCTAGCAGCATCTAGTTGAATCGCCAG
TGTGTCGAGCTAGCAGATCTTTTTCCCTCTGCCAAAAATTATGGGGACATCATGAAGCCCCTTGAGCATC
TGACTTCTGGCTAATAAAGGAAATTTATTTTCATTGCAATAGTGTGTTGGAATTTTTTGTGTCTCTCACT
CGGAAGGACATATGGGAGGGCAAATCATTTAAAACATCAGAATGAGTATTTGGTTTAGAGTTTGGCAACA
TATGCCCATATGCTGGCTGCCATGAACAAAGGTTGGCTATAAAGAGGTCATCAGTATATGAAACAGCCCC
CTGCTGTCCATTCCTTATTCCATAGAAAAGCCTTGACTTGAGGTTAGATTTTTTTTATATTTTGTTTTGT
GTTATTTTTTTCTTTAACATCCCTAAAATTTTCCTTACATGTTTTACTAGCCAGATTTTTCCTCCTCTCC
TGACTACTCCCAGTCATAGCTGTCCCTCTTCTCTTATGGAGATCCCTCGACCTGCAGCCCAAGCTTGGCG
TAATCATGGTCATAGCTGTTTCCTGTGTGAAATTGTTATCCGCTCACAATTCCACACAACATACGAGCCG
GAAGCATAAAGTGTAAAGCCTGGGGTGCCTAATGAGTGAGCTAACTCACATTAATTGCGTTGCGCTCACT
GCCCGCTTTCCAGTCGGGAAACCTGTCGTGCCAGCGGATCCGCATCTCAATTAGTCAGCAACCATAGTCC
CGCCCCTAACTCCGCCCATCCCGCCCCTAACTCCGCCCAGTTCCGCCCATTCTCCGCCCCATGGCTGACT
AATTTTTTTTATTTATGCAGAGGCCGAGGCCGCCTCGGCCTCTGAGCTATTCCAGAAGTAGTGAGGAGGC
TTTTTTGGAGGCCTAGGCTTTTGCAAAAAGCTAACTTGTTTATTGCAGCTTATAATGGTTACAAATAAAG
CAATAGCATCACAAATTTCACAAATAAAGCATTTTTTTCACTGCATTCTAGTTGTGGTTTGTCCAAACTC
ATCAATGTATCTTATCATGTCTGGATCCGCTGCATTAATGAATCGGCCAACGCGCGGGGAGAGGCGGTTT
GCGTATTGGGCGCTCTTCCGCTTCCTCGCTCACTGACTCGCTGCGCTCGGTCGTTCGGCTGCGGCGAGCG
GTATCAGCTCACTCAAAGGCGGTAATACGGTTATCCACAGAATCAGGGGATAACGCAGGAAAGAACATGT
GAGCAAAAGGCCAGCAAAAGGCCAGGAACCGTAAAAAGGCCGCGTTGCTGGCGTTTTTCCATAGGCTCCG
CCCCCCTGACGAGCATCACAAAAATCGACGCTCAAGTCAGAGGTGGCGAAACCCGACAGGACTATAAAGA
TACCAGGCGTTTCCCCCTGGAAGCTCCCTCGTGCGCTCTCCTGTTCCGACCCTGCCGCTTACCGGATACC
TGTCCGCCTTTCTCCCTTCGGGAAGCGTGGCGCTTTCTCATAGCTCACGCTGTAGGTATCTCAGTTCGGT
GTAGGTCGTTCGCTCCAAGCTGGGCTGTGTGCACGAACCCCCCGTTCAGCCCGACCGCTGCGCCTTATCC
GGTAACTATCGTCTTGAGTCCAACCCGGTAAGACACGACTTATCGCCACTGGCAGCAGCCACTGGTAACA
GGATTAGCAGAGCGAGGTATGTAGGCGGTGCTACAGAGTTCTTGAAGTGGTGGCCTAACTACGGCTACAC
TAGAAGAACAGTATTTGGTATCTGCGCTCTGCTGAAGCCAGTTACCTTCGGAAAAAGAGTTGGTAGCTCT
TGATCCGGCAAACAAACCACCGCTGGTAGCGGTGGTTTTTTTGTTTGCAAGCAGCAGATTACGCGCAGAA
AAAAAGGATCTCAAGAAGATCCTTTGATCTTTTCTACGGGGTCTGACGCTCAGTGGAACGAAAACTCACG
TTAAGGGATTTTGGTCATGAGATTATCAAAAAGGATCTTCACCTAGATCCTTTTAAATTAAAAATGAAGT
TTTAAATCAATCTAAAGTATATATGAGTAAACTTGGTCTGACAGTTACCAATGCTTAATCAGTGAGGCAC
CTATCTCAGCGATCTGTCTATTTCGTTCATCCATAGTTGCCTGACTCCCCGTCGTGTAGATAACTACGAT
ACGGGAGGGCTTACCATCTGGCCCCAGTGCTGCAATGATACCGCGAGACCCACGCTCACCGGCTCCAGAT
TTATCAGCAATAAACCAGCCAGCCGGAAGGGCCGAGCGCAGAAGTGGTCCTGCAACTTTATCCGCCTCCA
TCCAGTCTATTAATTGTTGCCGGGAAGCTAGAGTAAGTAGTTCGCCAGTTAATAGTTTGCGCAACGTTGT
TGCCATTGCTACAGGCATCGTGGTGTCACGCTCGTCGTTTGGTATGGCTTCATTCAGCTCCGGTTCCCAA
CGATCAAGGCGAGTTACATGATCCCCCATGTTGTGCAAAAAAGCGGTTAGCTCCTTCGGTCCTCCGATCG
TTGTCAGAAGTAAGTTGGCCGCAGTGTTATCACTCATGGTTATGGCAGCACTGCATAATTCTCTTACTGT
CATGCCATCCGTAAGATGCTTTTCTGTGACTGGTGAGTACTCAACCAAGTCATTCTGAGAATAGTGTATG
CGGCGACCGAGTTGCTCTTGCCCGGCGTCAATACGGGATAATACCGCGCCACATAGCAGAACTTTAAAAG
TGCTCATCATTGGAAAACGTTCTTCGGGGCGAAAACTCTCAAGGATCTTACCGCTGTTGAGATCCAGTTC
GATGTAACCCACTCGTGCACCCAACTGATCTTCAGCATCTTTTACTTTCACCAGCGTTTCTGGGTGAGCA
AAAACAGGAAGGCAAAATGCCGCAAAAAAGGGAATAAGGGCGACACGGAAATGTTGAATACTCATACTCT
TCCTTTTTCAATATTATTGAAGCATTTATCAGGGTTATTGTCTCATGAGCGGATACATATTTGAATGTAT
TTAGAAAAATAAACAAATAGGGGTTCCGCGCACATTTCCCCGAAAAGTGCCACCTGGGTCGACATTGATT
ATTGACTAGTTATTAATAGTAATCAATTACGGGGTCATTAGTTCATAGCCCATATATGGAGTTCCGCGTT
ACATAACTTACGGTAAATGGCCCGCCTGGCTGACCGCCCAACGACCCCCGCCCATTGACGTCAATAATGA
CGTATGTTCCCATAGTAACGCCAATAGGGACTTTCCATTGACGTCAATGGGTGGAGTATTTACGGTAAAC
TGCCCACTTGGCAGTACATCAAGTGTATCATATGCCAAGTACGCCCCCTATTGACGTCAATGACGGTAAA
TGGCCCGCCTGGCATTATGCCCAGTACATGACCTTATGGGACTTTCCTACTTGGCAGTACATCTACGTAT
TAGTCATCGCTATTACCATGGGAGGCGTGGCCTGGGCGGGACTGGGGAGTGGCGAGCCCTCAGATCCTGC
ATATAAGCAGCTGCTTTTTGCCTGTACTGGGTCTCTCTGGTTAGACCAGATCTGAGCCTGGGAGCTCTCT
GGCTAACTAGGGAACCCACTGCTTAAGCCTCAATAAAGCTTGCCTTGAGTGCTTCAAGTAGTGTGTGCCC
GTCTGTTGTGTGACTCTGGTAACTAGAGATCCCTCAGACCCTTTTAGTCAGTGTGGAAAATCTCTAGCAG
TGGCGCCCGAACAGGGACTTGAAAGCGAAAGGGAAACCAGAGGAGCTCTCTCGACGCAGGACTCGGCTTG
CTGAAGCGCGCACGGCAAGAGGCGAGGGGCGGCGACTGGTGAGTACGCCAAAAATTTTGACTAGCGGAGG
CTAGAAGGAGAGAGATGGGTGCGAGAGCGTCAGTATTAAGCGGGGGAGAATTAGATCGCGATGGGAAAAA
ATTCGGTTAAGGCCAGGGGGAAAGAAAAAATATAAATTAAAACATATAGTATGGGCAAGCAGGGAGCTAG
AACGATTCGCAGTTAATACTGGCCTGTTAGAAACATCAGAAGGCTGTAGACAAATACTGGGACAGCTACA
ACCATCCCTTCAGACAGGATCAGAAGAACTTAGATCATTATATAATACAGTAGCAACCCTCTATTGTGTG
CATCAAAGGATAGAGATAAAAGACACCAAGGAAGCTTTAGACAAGATAGAGGAAGAGCAAAACAAAAGTA
AGAAAAAAGCACAGCAAGCAGCAGGATCTTCAGACCTGGAAATTCCCTACAATCCCCAAAGTCAAGGAGT
AGTAGAATCTATGAATAAAGAATTAAAGAAAATTATAGGACAGGTAAGAGATCAGGCTGAACATCTTAAG
ACAGCAGTACAAATGGCAGTATTCATCCACAATTTTAAAAGAAAAGGGGGGATTGGGGGGTACAGTGCAG
GGGAAAGAATAGTAGACATAATAGCAACAGACATACAAACTAAAGAATTACAAAAACAAATTACAAAAAT
TCAAAATTTTCGGGTTTATTACAGGGACAGCAGAAATCCACTTTGGAAAGGACCAGCAAAGCTCCTCTGG
AAAGGTGAAGGGGCAGTAGTAATACAAGATAATAGTGACATAAAAGTAGTGCCAAGAAGAAAAGCAAAGA
TCATTAGGGATTATGGAAAACAGATGGCAGGTGATGATTGTGTGGCAAGTAGACAGGATGAGGATTAGAA
CATGGAAAAGTTTAGTAAAACACCATAAGGAGGAGATATGAGGGACAATTGGAGAAGTGAATTATATAAA
TATAAAGTAGTAAAAATTGAACCATTAGGAGTAGCACCCACCAAGGCAAAGAGAAGAGTGGTGCAGAGAG
AAAAAAGAGCAGTGGGAATAGGAGCTTTGTTCCTTGGGTTCTTGGGAGCAGCAGGAAGCACTATGGGCGC
AGCGTCAATGACGCTGACGGTACAGGCCAGACAATTATTGTCTGGTATAGTGCAGCAGCAGAACAATTTG
CTGAGGGCTATTGAGGCGCAACAGCATCTGTTGCAACTCACAGTCTGGGGCATCAAGCAGCTCCAGGCAA
GAATCCTGGCTGTGGAAAGATACCTAAAGGATCAACAGCTCCTGGGGATTTGGGGTTGCTCTGGAAAACT
CATTTGCACCACTGCTGTGCCTTGGAATGCTAGTTGGAGTAATAAATCTCTGGAACAGATTTGGAATCAC
ACGACCTGGATGGAGTGGGACAGAGAAATTAACAATTACACAAGCTTAATACACTCCTTAATTGAAGAAT
CGCAAAACCAGCAAGAAAAGAATGAACAAGAATTATTGGAATTAGATAAATGGGCAAGTTTGTGGAATTG
GTTTAACATAACAAATTGGCTGTGGTATATAAAATTATTCATAATGATAGTAGGAGGCTTGGTAGGTTTA
AGAATAGTTTTTGCTGTACTTTCTATAGTGAATAGAGTTAGGCAGGGATATTCACCATTATCGTTTCAGA
CCCACCTCCCAACCCCGAGGGGACCCCTTACGCGGGTCGAAGCGGAGTACTGTCCTCCGAGTGGAGTACT
GTCCTCCGAGCGGAGTACTGTCCTCCGAGTCGAGGGTCGAAGCGGAGTACTGTCCTCCGAGTGGAGTACT
GTCCTCCGAGCGGAGTACTGTCCTCCGAGTCGACTCTAGAGGGTATATAATGGATCTCGAGATATCGGAG
CTCGTTTAGTGAACCGTCAGATCGCCTGGAGACGCCATCCACGCTGTTTTGACCTCCATAGAAGACACCG
GGACCGATCCAGCCTCCGCGGCCGGGAACGGTGCATTGGAACGCGCATTCCCCGTGTTAATTAACAGGTA
AGTGTCTTCCTCCTGTTTCCTTCCCCTGCTATTCTGCTCAACCTTCCTATCAGAAACTGCAGTATCTGTA
TTTTTGCTAGCAGTAATACTAACGGTTCTTTTTTTCTCTTCACAGGCCACCACTAGAGTCGAATCACAAG
TTTGTACAAAAAAGCTGAACGAGAAACGTAAAATGATATAAATATCAATATATTAAATTAGATTTTGCAT
AAAAAACAGACTACATAATACTGTAAAACACAACATATCCAGTCACTATGGCGGCCGCATTAGGCACCCC
AGGCTTTACACTTTATGCTTCCGGCTCGTATAATGTGTGGATTTTGAGTTAGGATCCGTCGAGATTTTCA
GGAGCTAAGGAAGCTAAAATGGAGAAAAAAATCACTGGATATACCACCGTTGATATATCCCAATGGCATC
GTAAAGAACATTTTGAGGCATTTCAGTCAGTTGCTCAATGTACCTATAACCAGACCGTTCAGCTGGATAT
TACGGCCTTTTTAAAGACCGTAAAGAAAAATAAGCACAAGTTTTATCCGGCCTTTATTCACATTCTTGCC
CGCCTGATGAATGCTCATCCGGAATTCCGTATGGCAATGAAAGACGGTGAGCTGGTGATATGGGATAGTG
TTCACCCTTGTTACACCGTTTTCCATGAGCAAACTGAAACGTTTTCATCGCTCTGGAGTGAATACCACGA
CGATTTCCGGCAGTTTCTACACATATATTCGCAAGATGTGGCGTGTTACGGTGAAAACCTGGCCTATTTC
CCTAAAGGGTTTATTGAGAATATGTTTTTCGTCTCAGCCAATCCCTGGGTGAGTTTCACCAGTTTTGATT
TAAACGTGGCCAATATGGACAACTTCTTCGCCCCCGTTTTCACCATGGGCAAATATTATACGCAAGGCGA
CAAGGTGCTGATGCCGCTGGCGATTCAGGTTCATCATGCCGTTTGTGATGGCTTCCATGTCGGCAGAATG
CTTAATGAATTACAACAGTACTGCGATGAGTGGCAGGGCGGGGCGTAAACGCGTGGATCCGGCTTACTAA
AAGCCAGATAACAGTATGCGTATTTGCGCGCTGATTTTTGCGGTATAAGAATATATACTGATATGTATAC
CCGAAGTATGTCAAAAAGAGGTATGCTATGAAGCAGCGTATTACAGTGACAGTTGACAGCGACAGCTATC
AGTTGCTCAAGGCATATATGATGTCAATATCTCCGGTCTGGTAAGCACAACCATGCAGAATGAAGCCCGT
CGTCTGCGTGCCGAACGCTGGAAAGCGGAAAATCAGGAAGGGATGGCTGAGGTCGCCCGGTTTATTGAAA
TGAACGGCTCTTTTGCTGACGAGAACAGGGGCTGGTGAAATGCAGTTTAAGGTTTACACCTATAAAAGAG
AGAGCCGTTATCGTCTGTTTGTGGATGTACAGAGTGATATTATTGACACGCCCGGGCGACGGATGGTGAT
CCCCCTGGCCAGTGCACGTCTGCTGTCAGATAAAGTCTCCCGTGAACTTTACCCGGTGGTGCATATCGGG
GATGAAAGCTGGCGCATGATGACCACCGATATGGCCAGTGTGCCGGTCTCCGTTATCGGGGAAGAAGTGG
CTGATCTCAGCCACCGCGAAAATGACATCAAAAACGCCATTAACCTGATGTTCTGGGGAATATAAATGTC
AGGCTCCCTTATACACAGCCAGTCTGCAGGTCGACCATAGTGACTGGATATGTTGTGTTTTACAGTATTA
TGTAGTCTGTTTTTTATGCAAAATCTAATTTAATATATTGATATTTATATCATTTTACGTTTCTCGTTCA
GCTTTCTTGTACAAAGTGGTGATTCGACCTGCAGGTCGAAGCGGAGTACTGTCCTCCGAGTTTAAAAGCG
GAGTACTGTCCTCCGAGGATATCAGCGGAGTACTGTCCTCCGAGTCGCGAAGCGGAGTACTGTCCTCCGA
GATCGATGTCGACCCCGCCCAGCGTCTTGTCATTGGCGAATTCGAACACGCAGATGCAGTCGGGGCGGCG
CGGTCCGAGGTCCACTTCGCATATTAAGGTGACGCGTGTGGCCTCGAATCGCCTGGAGACGCCATCCACG
CTGTTTTGACCTCCATAGAAGACACCGGGACCGATCCAGCCTCCGCGGCCGGGAACGGTGCATTGGAACG
CGGATTCCCCGTGTTAATTAACAGGTAAGTGTCTTCCTCCTGTTTCCTTCCCCTGCTATTCTGCTCAACC
TTCCTATCAGAAACTGCAGTATCTGTATTTTTGCTAGCAGTAATACTAACGGTTCTTTTTTTCTCTTCAC
AGGCCACCAAGCTACCGGTCCACCATGGACTCCCAGCAGCCAGATCTGAAGCTACTGTCTTCTATCGAAC
AAGCATGCGATATTTGCCGACTTAAAAAGCTCAAGTGCTCCAAAGAAAAACCGAAGTGCGCCAAGTGTCT
GAAGAACAACTGGGAGTGTCGCTACTCTCCCAAAACCAAAAGGTCTCCGCTGACTAGGGCACATCTGACA
GAAGTGGAATCAAGGCTAGAAAGACTGGAACAGCTATTTCTACTGATTTTTCCTCGAGAAGACCTTGACA
TGATTTTGAAAATGGATTCTTTACAGGATATAAAAGCATTGTTAGAATTCCCGGGTGTCGACCAGAAAAA
GTTCAATAAAGTCAGAGTTGTGAGAGCACTGGATGCTGTTGCTCTCCCACAGCCAGTGGGCGTTCCAAAT
GAAAGCCAAGCCCTAAGCCAGAGATTCACTTTTTCACCAGGTCAAGACATACAGTTGATTCCACCACTGA
TCAACCTGTTAATGAGCATTGAACCAGATGTGATCTATGCAGGACATGACAACACAAAACCTGACACCTC
CAGTTCTTTGCTGACAAGTCTTAATCAACTAGGCGAGAGGCAACTTCTTTCAGTAGTCAAGTGGTCTAAA
TCATTGCCAGGTTTTCGAAACTTACATATTGATGACCAGATAACTCTCATTCAGTATTCTTGGATGAGCT
TAATGGTGTTTGGTCTAGGATGGAGATCCTACAAACACGTCAGTGGGCAGATGCTGTATTTTGCACCTGA
TCTAATACTAAATGAACAGCGGATGAAAGAATCATCATTCTATTCATTATGCCTTACCATGTGGCAGATC
CCACAGGAGTTTGTCAAGCTTCAAGTTAGCCAAGAAGAGTTCCTCTGTATGAAAGTATTGTTACTTCTTA
ATACAATTCCTTTGGAAGGGCTACGAAGTCAAACCCAGTTTGAGGAGATGAGGTCAAGCTACATTAGAGA
GCTCATCAAGGCAATTGGTTTGAGGCAAAAAGGAGTTGTGTCGAGCTCACAGCGTTTCTATCAACTTACA
AAACTTCTTGATAACTTGCATGATCTTGTCAAACAACTTCATCTGTACTGCTTGAATACATTTATCCAGT
CCCGGGCACTGAGTGTTGAATTTCCAGAAATGATGTCTGAAGTTATTGCTGGGTCGACGCCCATGGAATT
CCAGTACCTGCCAGATACAGACGATCGTCACCGGATTGAGGAGAAACGTAAAAGGACATATGAGACCTTC
AAGAGCATCATGAAGAAGAGTCCTTTCAGCGGACCCACCGACCCCCGGCCTCCACCTCGACGCATTGCTG
TGCCTTCCCGCAGCTCAGCTTCTGTCCCCAAGCCAGCACCCCAGCCCTATCCCTTTACGTCATCCCTGAG
CACCATCAACTATGATGAGTTTCCCACCATGGTGTTTCCTTCTGGGCAGATCAGCCAGGCCTCGGCCTTG
GCCCCGGCCCCTCCCCAAGTCCTGCCCCAGGCTCCAGCCCCTGCCCCTGCTCCAGCCATGGTATCAGCTC
TGGCCCAGGCCCCAGCCCCTGTCCCAGTCCTAGCCCCAGGCCCTCCTCAGGCTGTGGCCCCACCTGCCCC
CAAGCCCACCCAGGCTGGGGAAGGAACGCTGTCAGAGGCCCTGCTGCAGCTGCAGTTTGATGATGAAGAC
CTGGGGGCCTTGCTTGGCAACAGCACAGACCCAGCTGTGTTCACAGACCTGGCATCCGTCGACAACTCCG
AGTTTCAGCAGCTGCTGAACCAGGGCATACCTGTGGCCCCCCACACAACTGAGCCCATGCTGATGGAGTA
CCCTGAGGCTATAACTCGCCTAGTGACAGGGGCCCAGAGGCCCCCCGACCCAGCTCCTGCTCCACTGGGG
GCCCCGGGGCTCCCCAATGGCCTCCTTTCAGGAGATGAAGACTTCTCCTCCATTGCGGACATGGACTTCT
CAGCCCTGCTGAGTCAGATCAGCTCCTAA
Features (pLannotate 1.2.2; 48 found; start..end, strand, type, name):
      1..24      +  misc_feature   MCS (fragment): pBluescript multiple cloning site
     28..538     +  promoter       hPGK promoter: human phosphoglycerate kinase 1 promoter
    556..1262    +  CDS            mCherry (fragment): monomeric derivative of DsRed fluorescent protein (Shaner et al., 2004) mammalian codon-optimized
   1265..1319    +  misc_feature   MCS (fragment): pBluescript multiple cloning site
   1327..1915    +  misc_feature   WPRE: woodchuck hepatitis virus posttranscriptional regulatory element
   1932..2036    +  CDS            nef (fragment): NEF_HV1LA - Experimental evidence at protein level: Swiss-Prot protein existence level 1. Extracellular Nef protein targets CD4(+) T-lymphocytes for apoptosis by interacting with CXCR4 surface receptors. From Human immunodeficiency virus type 1 group M subtype B (isolate Lai) (HIV-1).
   2057..2090    +  protein_bind   loxP: Cre-mediated recombination occurs in the 8-bp core sequence (GCATACAT). Cre recombinase
   2110..2290    +  LTR            5' LTR (truncated): truncated 5' long terminal repeat (LTR) from HIV-1
   2393..2448    +  polyA_signal   β-globin poly(A) signal: rabbit β-globin polyadenylation signal (Gil and Proudfoot, 1987)
   2831..2853    -  protein_bind   lac operator (fragment): The lac repressor binds to the lac operator to inhibit transcription in E. coli. This inhibition can be relieved by adding lactose or isopropyl-β-D-thiogalactopyranoside (IPTG). lac repressor encoded by lacI
   2857..2887    -  promoter       lac promoter: promoter for the E. coli lac operon
   2902..2923    -  protein_bind   CAP binding site: CAP binding activates transcription in the presence of cAMP. E. coli catabolite activator protein
   2936..2975    -  CDS            lacI (fragment): lac repressor; lacI; The lac repressor binds to the lac operator to inhibit transcription in E. coli. This inhibition can be relieved by adding lactose or isopropyl-β-D-thiogalactopyranoside (IPTG).
   2982..3004    +  promoter       SV40 promoter (fragment): SV40 enhancer and early promoter
   3028..3163    +  rep_origin     SV40 ori: SV40 origin of replication
   3183..3317    +  polyA_signal   SV40 poly(A) signal: SV40 polyadenylation signal
   3319..3373    -  CDS            lacI (fragment): lac repressor; lacI; The lac repressor binds to the lac operator to inhibit transcription in E. coli. This inhibition can be relieved by adding lactose or isopropyl-β-D-thiogalactopyranoside (IPTG).
   3556..4144    -  rep_origin     ori: high-copy-number ColE1/pMB1/pBR322/pUC origin of replication
   4315..5175    -  CDS            AmpR: β-lactamase; bla; confers resistance to ampicillin, carbenicillin, and related antibiotics
   5176..5280    -  promoter       AmpR promoter: bla
   5311..5690    +  enhancer       CMV enhancer: human cytomegalovirus immediate early enhancer
   5692..5949    +  LTR            5' LTR (truncated): truncated 5' long terminal repeat (LTR) from HIV-1
   5996..6121    +  misc_feature   HIV-1 Ψ: packaging signal of human immunodeficiency virus type 1
   6105..6464    +  CDS            HIV-1 gag (fragment): gag protein from human immunodeficiency virus 1; gag
   6613..6730    +  misc_feature   cPPT/CTS: central polypurine tract and central termination sequence of HIV-1
   6873..6956    +  CDS            vif (fragment): VIF_HV1BR - Experimental evidence at protein level: Swiss-Prot protein existence level 1. Counteracts the innate antiviral activity of host APOBEC3F and APOBEC3G. Forms a complex with host APOBEC3F and APOBEC3G thus preventing the entry of these lethally hypermutating enzymes into progeny virions. Recruits an active E3 ubiquitin ligase complex composed of elongin BC, CUL5, and RBX2 to induce polyubiquitination of APOBEC3G and APOBEC3F. In turn, they are directed to the 26S proteasome for degradation. Vif interaction with APOBEC3G also blocks its cytidine deaminase activity in a proteasome-inde
   7090..7323    +  misc_feature   RRE: The Rev response element (RRE) of HIV-1 allows for Rev-dependent mRNA export from the nucleus to the cytoplasm.
   7700..7726    +  CDS            Rev (fragment): human immunodeficiency virus 1 (HIV-1) Rev protein; rev; enhances nuclear export of unspliced and incompletely spliced viral mRNAs
   7741..7799    +  protein_bind   5X UAS (fragment): five tandem copies of the "ScaI site" 17-mer CGGAGTACTGTCCTCCG, an upstream activating sequence (UAS) that efficiently binds yeast Gal4 (Webster et al., 1988; Pfeiffer et al., 2010) GAL4
   7811..7869    +  protein_bind   5X UAS (fragment): five tandem copies of the "ScaI site" 17-mer CGGAGTACTGTCCTCCG, an upstream activating sequence (UAS) that efficiently binds yeast Gal4 (Webster et al., 1988; Pfeiffer et al., 2010) GAL4
   7877..7894    +  promoter       minP (fragment): minimal TATA-box promoter with low basal activity
   7908..7941    +  promoter       TRE3GV promoter (fragment): 3rd-generation Tet-responsive promoter that can be activated by binding of Tet-On® 3G, optimized for retroviral and lentiviral vectors
   8186..8310    +  protein_bind   attR1: mutant version of attR; recombination site for the Gateway® LR reaction LR Clonase™
   8335..8365    +  promoter       lac UV5 promoter: E. coli lac promoter with an "up" mutation
   8389..8418    +  promoter       cat promoter (fragment): promoter of the E. coli cat gene encoding chloramphenicol acetyltransferase
   8419..9078    +  CDS            CmR: chloramphenicol acetyltransferase; cat; confers resistance to chloramphenicol
   9257..9415    +  CDS            ccdA (fragment): CCDA_ECO57 - Also known as H, letA. Experimental evidence at protein level: Swiss-Prot protein existence level 1. Antitoxin component of a type II toxin-antitoxin (TA) system which inhibits the post-segregational killing (PSK) of plasmid-free cells, also referred to as a plasmid addiction system. Binds to and blocks the activity of CcdB; will also remove bound CcdB protein from the CcdB-GyrA complex by forming a CcdA-CcdB complex, a process termed rejuvenation. Functions as a transcriptional corepressor for the ccdAB operon, repression also requires CcdB (By similarity). From Escherichia coli
   9420..9722    +  CDS            ccdB: CCDB_ECOLI - Also known as G, letB, letD. Experimental evidence at protein level: Swiss-Prot protein existence level 1. Toxic component of a type II toxin-antitoxin (TA) system, functioning in plasmid maintainence. Responsible for the post- segregational killing (PSK) of plasmid-free cells, also referred to as a plasmid addiction system. Half-life of over 2 hours. Cell killing by CcdB is accompanied by filamentation, defects in chromosome and plasmid segregation, defects in cell division, formation of anucleate cells, decreased DNA synthesis and plasmid loss. Interferes with the activity of DN
   9766..9890    -  protein_bind   attR2: mutant version of attR; recombination site for the Gateway® LR reaction LR Clonase™
   9910..9930    +  protein_bind   5X UAS (fragment): five tandem copies of the "ScaI site" 17-mer CGGAGTACTGTCCTCCG, an upstream activating sequence (UAS) that efficiently binds yeast Gal4 (Webster et al., 1988; Pfeiffer et al., 2010) GAL4
   9937..9957    +  protein_bind   5X UAS (fragment): five tandem copies of the "ScaI site" 17-mer CGGAGTACTGTCCTCCG, an upstream activating sequence (UAS) that efficiently binds yeast Gal4 (Webster et al., 1988; Pfeiffer et al., 2010) GAL4
   9964..9984    +  protein_bind   5X UAS (fragment): five tandem copies of the "ScaI site" 17-mer CGGAGTACTGTCCTCCG, an upstream activating sequence (UAS) that efficiently binds yeast Gal4 (Webster et al., 1988; Pfeiffer et al., 2010) GAL4
   9991..10011   +  protein_bind   5X UAS (fragment): five tandem copies of the "ScaI site" 17-mer CGGAGTACTGTCCTCCG, an upstream activating sequence (UAS) that efficiently binds yeast Gal4 (Webster et al., 1988; Pfeiffer et al., 2010) GAL4
  10022..10128   +  promoter       HSV TK promoter (fragment): herpes simplex virus thymidine kinase promoter
  10125..10250   +  CDS            UL126 (fragment): UL126_HCMVA - Protein predicted: Swiss-Prot protein existence level 4. From Human cytomegalovirus (strain AD169) (HHV-5) (Human herpesvirus 5).
  10407..10684   +  CDS            GAL4 DNA binding domain (fragment): DNA binding domain of the GAL4 transcriptional activator; Saccharomyces cerevisiae GAL4 (truncated)
  10706..11542   +  CDS            PGR (fragment): PRGR_SHEEP - Also known as NR3C3. Experimental evidence at transcript level: Swiss-Prot protein existence level 2. The steroid hormones and their receptors are involved in the regulation of eukaryotic gene expression and affect cellular proliferation and differentiation in target tissues. Transcriptional activator of several progesteron-dependent promoters in a variety of cell types. Involved in activation of SRC-dependent MAPK signaling on hormone stimulation. From Ovis aries (Sheep).
  11975..12346   +  CDS            RelA (p65) AD: transcriptional activation domain of human RelA, also known as p65 (O'Shea and Perkins, 2008)
