[The description below was written by a language model from this plasmid's Addgene catalogue record and pLannotate feature annotations shown in this document.]
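Description:
pCLX-G4E1b-R1DESTR2-MIFE-PGK-mCherry is an empty HIV-1-derived lentiviral destination vector of about 12.3 kb, built on the pCLX backbone for mifepristone-inducible expression of a gene introduced by Gateway cloning. It is propagated through a high-copy ColE1/pUC origin with ampicillin resistance. Because the destination cassette carries chloramphenicol resistance and the toxic ccdB gene between attR1 and attR2, the unrecombined plasmid is maintained in a ccdB-tolerant strain under both antibiotics. An LR reaction with an attL1/attL2 entry clone replaces this cassette with the gene of interest. The viral genome is transcribed from a CMV enhancer fused to a truncated 5' LTR and contains the Ψ packaging signal with a gag fragment, cPPT/CTS, RRE and WPRE. Its truncated 3' LTR region has a loxP site just upstream, followed by a β-globin poly(A) signal. An SV40 origin lies in the plasmid backbone.

The payload comprises three units in the same orientation. GAL4 UAS repeats joined to a minimal TATA promoter (the G4E1b element of the name) sit upstream of the Gateway cassette and will drive the inserted gene. Downstream, further UAS sites with an HSV TK promoter fragment drive a chimeric regulator. This regulator combines the GAL4 DNA-binding domain, a progesterone receptor fragment (presumably the ligand-binding region) and the p65 activation domain. Mifepristone activates this regulator, which then binds the UAS sites at both the target promoter and its own, giving the auto-inducible, all-in-one design described in the record. A separate human PGK promoter expresses mCherry constitutively, marking transduced cells regardless of induction. The depositor and sequencing-derived records show the same features and differ by only three nucleotides in length.
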