Addgene plasmid #114322: pCLX-G4E1b-R1DESTR2-MIFE-PGK-mCherry
Purpose: (Empty Backbone) Mifepristone-inducible lentiviral backbone for Gateway cloning of Gene insert together with constitutive mCherry expression
Depositing lab: Patrick Salmon. Depositing organization: University of Geneva. Publication: Perturbed Wnt signaling leads to neuronal migration delay, altered interhemispheric connections and impaired social behavior. Bocchi R, Egervari K, Carol-Perdiguer L, Viale B, Quairiaux C, De Roo M, Boitard M, Oskouie S, Salmon P, Kiss JZ. Nat Commun. 2017 Oct 27;8(1):1158. doi: 10.1038/s41467-017-01046-w. PubMed 29079819.
Backbone
  Vector backbone: pCLX
  Modifications to backbone: This plasmid allows for 2-plasmid Gateway cloning of a gene of interest in pENTRL1L2. It is a all-in-one auto-inducible lentivector using Mifepristone as drug inducer and mCherry as live tracker of transduced cells independently of drug induction.
  Vector type: Lentiviral
  Selectable markers: mCherry
Growth in bacteria
  Bacterial resistance: Chloramphenicol and Ampicillin, 25 & 100 μg/mL
  Growth temperature: 37°C
  Growth strain: ccdB Survival
  Copy number: High Copy
Gene/Insert
  Gene/Insert name: None
Terms and licenses: Academic/Nonprofit Terms; Industry Terms: Not Available to Industry
How to cite: pCLX-G4E1b-R1DESTR2-MIFE-PGK-mCherry was a gift from Patrick Salmon (Addgene plasmid # 114322 ; http://n2t.net/addgene:114322 ; RRID:Addgene_114322)
